Addgene plasmid #178465: pTatABCmNeon
Purpose: pTatABC with an mNeonGreen fluorescent protein tag at the C-terminal end of TatC.
Depositing lab: Siegfried Musser. Depositing organization: Texas A&M Health Science Center. Publication: Oligomerization state of the functional bacterial twin-arginine translocation (Tat) receptor complex. Sharma A, Chowdhury R, Musser SM. Commun Biol. 2022 Sep 19;5(1):988. doi: 10.1038/s42003-022-03952-2. PubMed 36123532.
Backbone
  Vector backbone: pBAD22
  Backbone size w/o insert (bp): 4552
  Total vector size (bp): 6846
  Vector type: Bacterial Expression
Growth in bacteria
  Bacterial resistance: Ampicillin, 100 μg/mL
  Growth temperature: 37°C
  Growth strain: DH5alpha
  Copy number: High Copy
Gene/Insert
  Gene/Insert name: TatA, TatB, TatCmNeon
  Species: Escherichia coli and Branchiostoma lanceolatum
  Insert size (bp): 2294
  GenBank ID: NC_000913.3 AGG56535.1
  Promoter: araC
  Tag / fusion protein: mNeonGreen fused to TatC (C terminal on insert)
  Cloning method: Restriction Enzyme; 5′ cloning site SalI (not destroyed); 3′ cloning site SphI (not destroyed)
  Sequencing primers: 5′ TCTCTACTGTTTCTCCAT; 3′ CTGTATCAGGCTGAAAAT
Terms and licenses: Academic/Nonprofit Terms; Industry Terms: Not Available to Industry
Depositor comments: The mNeonGreen coding sequence was PCR amplified from pH6-mNeon (Addgene #178460) with SalI and SphI ends and inserted into the vector fragment of pTatAkBxCs (Addgene #178544) digested with the same enzymes.
How to cite: pTatABCmNeon was a gift from Siegfried Musser (Addgene plasmid # 178465 ; http://n2t.net/addgene:178465 ; RRID:Addgene_178465)
