[The description below was written by a language model from this plasmid's Addgene catalogue record and pLannotate feature annotations shown in this document.]
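Description:
pTatABCmNeon is a bacterial expression plasmid of about 6.8 kb, built on the arabinose-inducible pBAD22 backbone. It produces the three core components of the Escherichia coli twin-arginine translocation (Tat) system, with TatC carrying a fluorescent label. The plasmid replicates in E. coli from a ColE1/pMB1-type origin, recorded as high copy, and is selected with ampicillin through the bla β-lactamase gene. An M13 phage origin is also present. Short fragments of bom, rop, the tetracycline resistance gene and its promoter are annotated as non-functional remnants of the pBR322 lineage.

The catalogue lists the promoter as "araC", but the feature table shows the usual pBAD arrangement. The araC regulator gene is transcribed divergently from the araBAD promoter, so expression of the downstream genes depends on L-arabinose. That promoter drives tatA, tatB and tatC in their operon-like order. The mNeonGreen coding sequence, derived from Branchiostoma lanceolatum, sits immediately after tatC to give a C-terminal TatC–mNeonGreen fusion. According to the depositor, the mNeonGreen sequence was PCR amplified and inserted between retained SalI and SphI sites of a parental TatABC plasmid. Downstream of the cassette lie a 5S rRNA segment and the rrnB T1 and T2 terminators, which end transcription.

TatB and TatC together form the receptor that recognises twin-arginine signal peptides, while TatA is thought to contribute the protein-conducting channel. Co-expressing all three with a monomeric, rapidly maturing fluorescent tag on TatC allows the receptor complex to be visualised and quantified. This fits the associated study of the oligomerization state of the functional Tat receptor complex.
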