Features (pLannotate 1.2.2; 17 found; start..end, strand, type, name):
     96..974     -  CDS            araC: L-arabinose regulatory protein; araC
   1001..1285    +  promoter       araBAD promoter: araBAD; promoter of the L-arabinose operon of E. coli; the araC regulatory gene is transcribed in the opposite direction (Guzman et al., 1995)
   1365..1631    +  CDS            tatA: TATA_ECOLI - Also known as mttA1, yigT. Experimental evidence at protein level: Swiss-Prot protein existence level 1. Part of the twin-arginine translocation (Tat) system that transports large folded proteins containing a characteristic twin- arginine motif in their signal peptide across membranes. TatA could form the protein-conducting channel of the Tat system. From Escherichia coli (strain K12).
   1647..2156    +  CDS            tatB: TATB_ECOLI - Also known as mttA2, ysgB. Experimental evidence at protein level: Swiss-Prot protein existence level 1. Part of the twin-arginine translocation (Tat) system that transports large folded proteins containing a characteristic twin- arginine motif in their signal peptide across membranes. Together with TatC, TatB is part of a receptor directly interacting with Tat signal peptides. TatB may form an oligomeric binding site that transiently accommodates folded Tat precursor proteins before their translocation. From Escherichia coli (strain K12).
   2168..2941    +  CDS            tatC: TATC_ECOLI - Also known as mttB, yigU, yigV. Experimental evidence at protein level: Swiss-Prot protein existence level 1. Part of the twin-arginine translocation (Tat) system that transports large folded proteins containing a characteristic twin- arginine motif in their signal peptide across membranes. Together with TatB, TatC is part of a receptor directly interacting with Tat signal peptides. From Escherichia coli (strain K12).
   2948..3655    +  CDS            mNeonGreen: mNeonGreen is a basic (constitutively fluorescent) green/yellow fluorescent protein published in 2013, derived from Branchiostoma lanceolatum. It is reported to be a very rapidly-maturing monomer with moderate acid sensitivity.
   3754..3869    +  ncRNA          5S rRNA: Accession: RF00001 - 5S ribosomal RNA
   3873..3959    +  terminator     rrnB T1 terminator: Escherichia coli rrnB; transcription terminator T1 from the E. coli rrnB gene
   4051..4078    +  terminator     rrnB T2 terminator: transcription terminator T2 from the E. coli rrnB gene
   4097..4188    +  promoter       AmpR promoter: bla
   4189..5049    +  CDS            AmpR: β-lactamase; bla; confers resistance to ampicillin, carbenicillin, and related antibiotics
   5091..5471    +  rep_origin     M13 ori (sequence partly withheld): M13 bacteriophage origin of replication; arrow indicates direction of (+) strand synthesis
   5657..6245    +  rep_origin     ori: high-copy-number ColE1/pMB1/pBR322/pUC origin of replication
   6431..6482    -  misc_feature   bom (fragment): basis of mobility region from pBR322
   6598..6637    -  CDS            rop (fragment): Rop protein, which maintains plasmids at low copy number; rop
   6638..6823    -  CDS            TcR (fragment): tetracycline efflux protein; tet; confers resistance to tetracycline
   6833..6       +  promoter       tet promoter (fragment) (across the origin): E. coli promoter for tetracycline efflux protein gene
>Addgene plasmid #178465 | pTatABCmNeon | addgene full sequence | sequence record 392811 | Addgene NGS Result
ATCGATGCATAATGTGCCTGTCAAATGGACGAAGCAGGGATTCTGCAAACCCTATGCTACTCCGTCAAGC
CGTCAATTGTCTGATTCGTTACCAATTATGACAACTTGACGGCTACATCATTCACTTTTTCTTCACAACC
GGCACGGAACTCGCTCGGGCTGGCCCCGGTGCATTTTTTAAATACCCGCGAGAAATAGAGTTGATCGTCA
AAACCAACATTGCGACCGACGGTGGCGATAGGCATCCGGGTGGTGCTCAAAAGCAGCTTCGCCTGGCTGA
TACGTTGGTCCTCGCGCCAGCTTAAGACGCTAATCCCTAACTGCTGGCGGAAAAGATGTGACAGACGCGA
CGGCGACAAGCAAACATGCTGTGCGACGCTGGCGATATCAAAATTGCTGTCTGCCAGGTGATCGCTGATG
TACTGACAAGCCTCGCGTACCCGATTATCCATCGGTGGATGGAGCGACTCGTTAATCGCTTCCATGCGCC
GCAGTAACAATTGCTCAAGCAGATTTATCGCCAGCAGCTCCGAATAGCGCCCTTCCCCTTGCCCGGCGTT
AATGATTTGCCCAAACAGGTCGCTGAAATGCGGCTGGTGCGCTTCATCCGGGCGAAAGAACCCCGTATTG
GCAAATATTGACGGCCAGTTAAGCCATTCATGCCAGTAGGCGCGCGGACGAAAGTAAACCCACTGGTGAT
ACCATTCGCGAGCCTCCGGATGACGACCGTAGTGATGAATCTCTCCTGGCGGGAACAGCAAAATATCACC
CGGTCGGCAAACAAATTCTCGTCCCTGATTTTTCACCACCCCCTGACCGCGAATGGTGAGATTGAGAATA
TAACCTTTCATTCCCAGCGGTCGGTCGATAAAAAAATCGAGATAACCGTTGGCCTCAATCGGCGTTAAAC
CCGCCACCAGATGGGCATTAAACGAGTATCCCGGCAGCAGGGGATCATTTTGCGCTTCAGCCATACTTTT
CATACTCCCGCCATTCAGAGAAGAAACCAATTGTCCATATTGCATCAGACATTGCCGTCACTGCGTCTTT
TACTGGCTCTTCTCGCTAACCAAACCGGTAACCCCGCTTATTAAAAGCATTCTGTAACAAAGCGGGACCA
AAGCCATGACAAAAACGCGTAACAAAAGTGTCTATAATCACGGCAGAAAAGTCCACATTGATTATTTGCA
CGGCGTCACACTTTGCTATGCCATAGCATTTTTATCCATAAGATTAGCGGATCCTACCTGACGCTTTTTA
TCGCAACTCTCTACTGTTTCTCCATACCCGTTTTTTTGGGCTAGCAGGAGGAATTCACCATGGGACGGCT
TTGTTTAATCATCATCTACCACAGAGGAACATGTATGGGTGGTATCAGTATTTGGCAGTTATTGATTATT
GCCGTCATCGTTGTACTGCTTTTTGGCACCAAAAAGCTCGGCTCCATCGGTTCCGATCTTGGTGCGTCGA
TCAAAGGCTTTAAAAAAGCAATGAGCGATGATGAACCAAAGCAGGATAAAACCAGTCAGGATGCTGATTT
TACTGCGAAAACTATCGCCGATAAGCAGGCGGATACGAATCAGGAACAGGCTAAAACAGAAGACGCGAAG
CGCCACGATAAAGAGCAGGTGGGTACCTAATCCGTGTTTGATATCGGTTTTAGCGAACTGCTATTGGTGT
TCATCATCGGCCTCGTCGTTCTGGGGCCGCAACGACTGCCTGTGGCGGTAAAAACGGTAGCGGGCTGGAT
TCGCGCGTTGCGTTCACTGGCGACAACGGTGCAGAACGAACTGACCCAGGAGTTAAAACTCCAGGAGTTT
CAGGACAGTCTGAAAAAGGTTGAAAAGGCGAGCCTCACTAACCTGACGCCCGAACTGAAAGCGTCGATGG
ATGAACTACGCCAGGCCGCGGAGTCGATGAAGCGTTCCTACGTTGCAAACGATCCTGAAAAGGCGAGCGA
TGAAGCGCACACCATCCATAACCCGGTGGTGAAAGATAATGAAGCTGCGCATGAGGGCGTAACGCCTGCC
GCTGCACAAACGCAGGCCAGTTCGCCGGAACAGAAGCCAGAAACCACGCCAGAGCCGGTGGTAAAACCTG
CTGCGGACGCTGAACCGAAAACCGCTGCACCTTCCCCTTCGTCGAGTGATAAACCGTCTAGATAAACATG
TCTGTAGAAGATACTCAACCGCTTATCACGCATCTGATTGAGCTGCGTAAGCGTCTGCTGAACTGCATTA
TCGCGGTGATCGTGATATTCCTGTGTCTGGTCTATTTCGCCAATGACATCTATCACCTGGTATCCGCGCC
ATTGATCAAGCAGTTGCCGCAAGGTTCAACGATGATCGCCACCGACGTGGCCTCGCCGTTCTTTACGCCG
ATCAAGCTGACCTTTATGGTGTCGCTGATTCTGTCAGCGCCGGTGATTCTCTATCAGGTGTGGGCATTTA
TCGCCCCAGCGCTGTATAAGCATGAACGTCGCCTGGTGGTGCCGCTGCTGGTTTCCAGCTCTCTGCTGTT
TTATATCGGCATGGCATTCGCCTACTTTGTGGTCTTTCCGCTGGCATTTGGCTTCCTTGCCAATACCGCG
CCGGAAGGGGTGCAGGTATCCACCGACATCGCCAGCTATTTAAGCTTCGTTATGGCGCTGTTTATGGCGT
TTGGTGTCTCCTTTGAAGTGCCGGTAGCAATTGTGCTGCTGTGCTGGATGGGGATTACCTCGCCAGAAGA
CTTACGCAAAAAACGCCCGTATGTGCTGGTTGGTGCATTCGTTGTCGGGATGTTGCTGACGCCGCCGGAT
GTCTTCTCGCAAACGCTGTTGGCGATCCCGATGTACTGTCTGTTTGAAATCGGTGTCTTCTTCTCACGCT
TTTACGTTGGTAAAGGGCGAAATCGGGAAGAGGAAAACGACGCTGAAGCAGAAAGCGAAAAAACTGAAGA
AGTCGACATGGTGTCCAAGGGCGAAGAGGACAACATGGCCAGCCTGCCTGCCACCCACGAGCTGCACATC
TTCGGCAGCATCAACGGCGTGGACTTCGACATGGTGGGACAGGGCACCGGCAACCCCAACGACGGCTACG
AGGAACTGAACCTGAAGTCCACAAAGGGCGACCTGCAGTTCAGCCCCTGGATTCTGGTGCCCCACATCGG
CTACGGCTTCCACCAGTACCTGCCCTACCCCGACGGCATGAGCCCTTTCCAAGCCGCCATGGTGGATGGC
AGCGGCTACCAGGTGCACCGGACCATGCAGTTTGAGGACGGCGCCAGCCTGACCGTGAACTACAGGTACA
CATACGAGGGCAGCCACATCAAGGGCGAGGCCCAAGTGAAGGGCACAGGCTTTCCAGCCGACGGCCCCGT
GATGACCAATAGCCTGACAGCCGCCGACTGGTGCAGAAGCAAGAAAACCTACCCCAATGACAAGACCATC
ATCAGCACCTTCAAGTGGTCCTACACCACCGGCAATGGCAAGCGGTACAGAAGCACCGCCCGGACCACCT
ACACCTTCGCCAAACCCATGGCCGCCAACTACCTGAAGAACCAGCCTATGTACGTGTTCCGCAAGACCGA
GCTGAAGCACTCCAAGACAGAACTGAACTTCAAAGAGTGGCAGAAAGCCTTCACCGACGTGATGGGCATG
GACGAGCTGTACAAGTGAGCATGCAAGCTTGGCTGTTTTGGCGGATGAGAGAAGATTTTCAGCCTGATAC
AGATTAAATCAGAACGCAGAAGCGGTCTGATAAAACAGAATTTGCCTGGCGGCAGTAGCGCGGTGGTCCC
ACCTGACCCCATGCCGAACTCAGAAGTGAAACGCCGTAGCGCCGATGGTAGTGTGGGGTCTCCCCATGCG
AGAGTAGGGAACTGCCAGGCATCAAATAAAACGAAAGGCTCAGTCGAAAGACTGGGCCTTTCGTTTTATC
TGTTGTTTGTCGGTGAACGCTCTCCTGAGTAGGACAAATCCGCCGGGAGCGGATTTGAACGTTGCGAAGC
AACGGCCCGGAGGGTGGCGGGCAGGACGCCCGCCATAAACTGCCAGGCATCAAATTAAGCAGAAGGCCAT
CCTGACGGATGGCCTTTTTGCGTTTCTACAAACTCTTTTGTTTATTTTTCTAAATACATTCAAATATGTA
TCCGCTCATGAGACAATAACCCTGATAAATGCTTCAATAATATTGAAAAAGGAAGAGTATGAGTATTCAA
CATTTCCGTGTCGCCCTTATTCCCTTTTTTGCGGCATTTTGCCTTCCTGTTTTTGCTCACCCAGAAACGC
TGGTGAAAGTAAAAGATGCTGAAGATCAGTTGGGTGCACGAGTGGGTTACATCGAACTGGATCTCAACAG
CGGTAAGATCCTTGAGAGTTTTCGCCCCGAAGAACGTTTTCCAATGATGAGCACTTTTAAAGTTCTGCTA
TGTGGCGCGGTATTATCCCGTGTTGACGCCGGGCAAGAGCAACTCGGTCGCCGCATACACTATTCTCAGA
ATGACTTGGTTGAGTACTCACCAGTCACAGAAAAGCATCTTACGGATGGCATGACAGTAAGAGAATTATG
CAGTGCTGCCATAACCATGAGTGATAACACTGCGGCCAACTTACTTCTGACAACGATCGGAGGACCGAAG
GAGCTAACCGCTTTTTTGCACAACATGGGGGATCATGTAACTCGCCTTGATCGTTGGGAACCGGAGCTGA
ATGAAGCCATACCAAACGACGAGCGTGACACCACGATGCCTGCAGCAATGGCAACAACGTTGCGCAAACT
ATTAACTGGCGAACTACTTACTCTAGCTTCCCGGCAACAATTAATAGACTGGATGGAGGCGGATAAAGTT
GCAGGACCACTTCTGCGCTCGGCCCTTCCGGCTGGCTGGTTTATTGCTGATAAATCTGGAGCCGGTGAGC
GTGGGTCTCGCGGTATCATTGCAGCACTGGGGCCAGATGGTAAGCCCTCCCGTATCGTAGTTATCTACAC
GACGGGGAGTCAGGCAACTATGGATGAACGAAATAGACAGATCGCTGAGATAGGTGCCTCACTGATTAAG
CATTGGTAACTGTCAGACCAAGTTTACTCATATATACTTTAGATTGATT
[125 nt withheld, positions 5090-5214]
C
[141 nt withheld, positions 5216-5356]
CCTTTGACGTTGGAGTCCACGTTCTTT
[37 nt withheld, positions 5384-5420]
ACCCTATCTCGGGCTATTCTTTTGATTTATAAGGGATTTTGCCGATTTCGGCCTATTGGTTAAAAAATGA
GCTGATTTAACAAAAATTTAACGCGAATTTTAACAAAATATTAACGTTTACAATTTAAAAGGATCTAGGT
GAAGATCCTTTTTGATAATCTCATGACCAAAATCCCTTAACGTGAGTTTTCGTTCCACTGAGCGTCAGAC
CCCGTAGAAAAGATCAAAGGATCTTCTTGAGATCCTTTTTTTCTGCGCGTAATCTGCTGCTTGCAAACAA
AAAAACCACCGCTACCAGCGGTGGTTTGTTTGCCGGATCAAGAGCTACCAACTCTTTTTCCGAAGGTAAC
TGGCTTCAGCAGAGCGCAGATACCAAATACTGTCCTTCTAGTGTAGCCGTAGTTAGGCCACCACTTCAAG
AACTCTGTAGCACCGCCTACATACCTCGCTCTGCTAATCCTGTTACCAGTGGCTGCTGCCAGTGGCGATA
AGTCGTGTCTTACCGGGTTGGACTCAAGACGATAGTTACCGGATAAGGCGCAGCGGTCGGGCTGAACGGG
GGGTTCGTGCACACAGCCCAGCTTGGAGCGAACGACCTACACCGAACTGAGATACCTACAGCGTGAGCTA
TGAGAAAGCGCCACGCTTCCCGAAGGGAGAAAGGCGGACAGGTATCCGGTAAGCGGCAGGGTCGGAACAG
GAGAGCGCACGAGGGAGCTTCCAGGGGGAAACGCCTGGTATCTTTATAGTCCTGTCGGGTTTCGCCACCT
CTGACTTGAGCGTCGATTTTTGTGATGCTCGTCAGGGGGGCGGAGCCTATGGAAAAACGCCAGCAACGCG
GCCTTTTTACGGTTCCTGGCCTTTTGCTGGCCTTTTGCTCACATGTTCTTTCCTGCGTTATCCCCTGATT
CTGTGGATAACCGTATTACCGCCTTTGAGTGAGCTGATACCGCTCGCCGCAGCCGAACGACCGAGCGCAG
CGAGTCAGTGAGCGAGGAAGCGGAAGAGCGCCTGATGCGGTATTTTCTCCTTACGCATCTGTGCGGTATT
TCACACCGCATAGGGTCATGGCTGCGCCCCGACACCCGCCAACACCCGCTGACGCGCCCTGACGGGCTTG
TCTGCTCCCGGCATCCGCTTACAGACAAGCTGTGACCGTCTCCGGGAGCTGCATGTGTCAGAGGTTTTCA
CCGTCATCACCGAAACGCGCGAGGCAGAAGGAGATGGCGCCCAACAGTCCCCCGGCCACGGGGCCTGCCA
CCATACCCACGCCGAAACAAGCGCTCATGAGCCCGAAGTGGCGAGCCCGATCTTCCCCATCGGTGATGTC
GGCGATATAGGCGCCAGCAACCGCACCTGTGGCGCCGGTGATGCCGGCCACGATGCGTCCGGCGTAGAGG
ATCTGCTCATGTTTGACAGCTTATC
